Addgene plasmid #66710: pOPINS-AREL1
Purpose: Expresses AREL1 HECT domain in E. coli
Depositing lab: David Komander. Depositing organization: MRC Laboratory of Molecular Biology. Publication: Assembly and specific recognition of k29- and k33-linked polyubiquitin. Michel MA, Elliott PR, Swatek KN, Simicek M, Pruneda JN, Wagstaff JL, Freund SM, Komander D. Mol Cell. 2015 Apr 2;58(1):95-109. doi: 10.1016/j.molcel.2015.01.042. Epub 2015 Mar 5. PubMed 25752577.
Backbone
  Vector backbone: pOPINS
  Backbone manufacturer: OPPF-UK
  Backbone size w/o insert (bp): 5906
  Total vector size (bp): 7076
  Vector type: Bacterial Expression
Growth in bacteria
  Bacterial resistance: Kanamycin, 50 μg/mL
  Growth temperature: 37°C
  Growth strain: DH5alpha
  Copy number: Low Copy
Gene/Insert
  Gene/Insert name: KIAA0317
  Entrez Gene: AREL1 (a.k.a. KIAA0317)
  Promoter: T7
  Tag / fusion protein: His-SUMO (N terminal on backbone)
  Cloning method: Ligation Independent Cloning
  Sequencing primers: 5′ T7 promoter; 3′ T7 terminator
Terms and licenses: Academic/Nonprofit Terms; Industry Terms: Not Available to Industry
How to cite: pOPINS-AREL1 was a gift from David Komander (Addgene plasmid # 66710 ; http://n2t.net/addgene:66710 ; RRID:Addgene_66710)
