[The description below was written by a language model from this plasmid's Addgene catalogue record.]
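Description:
pOPINS-AREL1 is a bacterial expression plasmid built on the pOPINS backbone, a vector from a high-throughput protein production series, and is designed to produce the HECT domain of AREL1 (also known as KIAA0317) in E. coli. The complete plasmid is about 7.1 kb, of which roughly 5.9 kb is backbone, leaving an insert of a little under 1.2 kb. That size fits a fragment encoding the catalytic domain rather than the full-length protein, although the record does not give residue boundaries or state the species of origin. The plasmid is selected with kanamycin and is listed as low copy. The origin of replication is not specified, and no feature table is available to confirm other backbone elements.

Expression is driven by a T7 promoter, so protein production requires a host strain that supplies T7 RNA polymerase, while a standard cloning strain is used for propagation. The use of a T7 terminator sequencing primer suggests the cassette ends in a T7 terminator. The insert was introduced by ligation-independent cloning, in frame behind a backbone-encoded N-terminal His-SUMO tag. The polyhistidine portion allows purification by immobilised metal affinity chromatography. The SUMO moiety commonly improves solubility and yield, and it can be removed with a SUMO-specific protease to release the target protein with little or no extra sequence.

HECT domains are the catalytic modules of HECT-family E3 ubiquitin ligases. The associated publication concerns the assembly and specific recognition of K29- and K33-linked polyubiquitin, so the recombinant AREL1 HECT domain is presumably used for in vitro ubiquitin chain assembly and related biochemical or structural studies.
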