>Addgene plasmid #66710 | pOPINS-AREL1 | depositor partial sequence | sequence record 114019 | ORF
ATGGGTAGCAGCCATCACCATCATCATCACGGGAGCGATAGCGAAGTGAACCAGGAAGCGAAACCGGAAG
TTAAACCGGAAGTGAAACCGGAAACCCATATTAATCTGAAAGTTAGCGACGGCAGCAGCGAAATCTTTTT
TAAAATTAAAAAAACCACCCCGCTGCGTCGCCTGATGGAAGCCTTTGCGAAACGTCAGGGTAAAGAAATG
GATAGCCTGCGCTTTCTGTATGACGGCATCCGTATTCAGGCCGATCAGACCCCGGAAGACCTGGATATGG
AAGACAACGATATTATTGAAGCGCATCGCGAACAGATCGGTGGTTCTGAGACCTTTCAGGACAAGGTGAA
CTTTTTCCAGCGAGAGCTTCGGCAGGTACATATGAAAAGACCACATTCCAAAGTCACCCTGAAGGTCAGC
AGACATGCCTTGTTGGAATCGTCTCTGAAAGCCACTCGGAATTTCTCCATCTCAGATTGGAGCAAGAACT
TTGAGGTTGTTTTCCAGGATGAAGAAGCTCTGGACTGGGGAGGGCCTCGCCGGGAATGGTTTGAGCTAAT
CTGCAAAGCACTATTTGATACAACCAATCAGCTCTTCACCCGGTTCAGTGACAACAACCAAGCATTAGTG
CATCCCAACCCTAATCGCCCCGCTCATCTGCGCCTGAAAATGTATGAGTTTGCGGGACGGCTCGTGGGCA
AGTGTCTCTATGAGTCCTCTCTAGGAGGAGCCTACAAGCAGTTGGTCCGAGCTCGCTTCACCCGCTCTTT
CCTGGCCCAAATCATAGGACTGCGTATGCATTACAAGTACTTTGAAACAGATGACCCAGAATTCTACAAA
TCTAAAGTTTGTTTTATCCTCAACAATGACATGAGTGAGATGGAGCTGGTCTTTGCAGAAGAGAAATATA
ATAAATCAGGTCAATTGGATAAGGTTGTAGAACTCATGACAGGTGGAGCTCAAACTCCAGTCACCAATGC
GAATAAAATCTTCTATTTAAATTTGCTGGCCCAATATCGGCTGGCCAGTCAAGTGAAAGAGGAGGTGGAA
CATTTCCTAAAAGGCCTGAATGAATTGGTCCCTGAGAACCTTTTGGCTATTTTTGATGAGAATGAGCTTG
AGCTGCTGATGTGTGGGACTGGAGACATCAGTGTGTCTGACTTCAAAGCCCATGCAGTAGTTGTTGGTGG
CTCATGGCATTTCAGAGAAAAGGTCATGAGGTGGTTTTGGACTGTGGTTTCCAGTCTGACCCAGGAGGAG
TTGGCTCGGCTACTTCAGTTCACAACAGGCTCCTCTCAGCTACCACCTGGAGGCTTTGCCGCCCTCTGTC
CCTCATTTCAGATTATTGCCGCTCCGACCCATAGCACGCTGCCTACTGCACACACATGTTTTAACCAGCT
GTGCCTCCCTACATATGACTCCTATGAAGAGGTGCACAGGATGCTGCAGCTGGCCATCAGCGAGGGTTGC
GAGGGCTTTGGCATGCTCTGA
