>Addgene plasmid #66710 | pOPINS-AREL1 | addgene partial sequence | sequence record 118782 | T7term 5'-GCTAGTTATTGCTCAGCGG-3'
AGCAGCCGGATCTCAGTGGTGGTGGTGGTGGTGTTTAAATGGTCTAGAAAGCTTTATCAGAGCATGCCAA
AGCCCTCGCAACCCTCGCTGATGGCCAGCTGCAGCATCCTGTGCACCTCTTCATAGGAGTCATATGTAGG
GAGGCACAGCTGGTTAAAACATGTGTGTGCAGTAGGCAGCGTGCTATGGGTCGGAGCGGCAATAATCTGA
AATGAGGGACAGAGGGCGGCAAAGCCTCCAGGTGGTAGCTGAGAGGAGCCTGTTGTGAACTGAAGTAGCC
GAGCCAACTCCTCCTGGGTCAGACTGGAAACCACAGTCCAAAACCACCTCATGACCTTTTCTCTGAAATG
CCATGAGCCACCAACAACTACTGCATGGGCTTTGAAGTCAGACACACTGATGTCTCCAGTCCCACACATC
AGCAGCTCAAGCTCATTCTCATCAAAAATAGCCAAAAGGTTCTCAGGGACCAATTCATTCAGGCCTTTTA
GGAAATGTTCCACCTCCTCTTTCACTTGACTGGCCAGCCGATATTGGGCCAGCAAATTTAAATAGAAGAT
TTTATTCGCATTGGTGACTGGAGTTTGAGCTCCACCTGTCATGAGTTCTACAACCTTATCCAATTGACCT
GATTTATTATATTTCTCTTCTGCAAAGACCAGCTCCATCTCACTCATGTCATTGTTGAGGAT
