>Addgene plasmid #66710 | pOPINS-AREL1 | addgene partial sequence | sequence record 118863 | T7 5'-TAATACGACTCACTATAGGG-3'
TTTTGTTTAACTTTAAGAAGGAGATATACCATGGGTAGCAGCCATCACCATCATCATCACGGGAGCGATA
GCGAAGTGAACCAGGAAGCGAAACCGGAAGTTAAACCGGAAGTGAAACCGGAAACCCATATTAATCTGAA
AGTTAGCGACGGCAGCAGCGAAATCTTTTTTAAAATTAAAAAAACCACCCCGCTGCGTCGCCTGATGGAA
GCCTTTGCGAAACGTCAGGGTAAAGAAATGGATAGCCTGCGCTTTCTGTATGACGGCATCCGTATTCAGG
CCGATCAGACCCCGGAAGACCTGGATATGGAAGACAACGATATTATTGAAGCGCATCGCGAACAGATCGG
TGGTTCTGAGACCTTTCAGGACAAGGTGAACTTTTTCCAGCGAGAGCTTCGGCAGGTACATATGAAAAGA
CCACATTCCAAAGTCACCCTGAAGGTCAGCAGACATGCCTTGTTGGAATCGTCTCTGAAAGCCACTCGGA
ATTTCTCCATCTCAGATTGGAGCAAGAACTTTGAGGTTGTTTTCCAGGATGAAGAAGCTCTGGACTGGGG
AGGGCCTCGCCGGGAATGGTTTGAGCTAATCTGCAAAGCACTATTTGATACAACCAATCAGCTCTTCACC
CGGTTCAGTGACAACAACCAAGCATTAGTGCATCCCAACCCTAATCGCCCCGCTCATCTGCGCCTGAAAA
TGTATGAGTTTGCGGGACGGCTCGTGGGCAAGTGTCTCTATGAGTCCTCTCTAGGAGGAGCCTACAAGCA
GTTGGTCCGAGCTCGCTTCA
